>Addgene plasmid #103395 | LSB-hsa-miR-29c-3p | depositor full sequence | sequence record 195839 | Full Sequence
AATTGAGGGGATAACGCAGGAAAGAACATGTGAGCAAAAGGCCAGCAAAAGGCCAGGAACCGTAAAAAGG
CCGCGTTGCTGGCGTTTTTCCATAGGCTCCGCCCCCCTGACGAGCATCACAAAAATCGACGCTCAAGTCA
GAGGTGGCGAAACCCGACAGGACTATAAAGATACCAGGCGTTTCCCCCTGGAAGCTCCCTCGTGCGCTCT
CCTGTTCCGACCCTGCCGCTTACCGGATACCTGTCCGCCTTTCTCCCTTCGGGAAGCGTGGCGCTTTCTC
ATAGCTCACGCTGTAGGTATCTCAGTTCGGTGTAGGTCGTTCGCTCCAAGCTGGGCTGTGTGCACGAACC
CCCCGTTCAGCCCGACCGCTGCGCCTTATCCGGTAACTATCGTCTTGAGTCCAACCCGGTAAGACACGAC
TTATCGCCACTGGCAGCAGCCACTGGTAACAGGATTAGCAGAGCGAGGTATGTAGGCGGTGCTACAGAGT
TCTTGAAGTGGTGGCCTAACTACGGCTACACTAGAAGAACAGTATTTGGTATCTGCGCTCTGCTGAAGCC
AGTTACCTTCGGAAAAAGAGTTGGTAGCTCTTGATCCGGCAAACAAACCACCGCTGGTAGCGGTGGTTTT
TTTGTTTGCAAGCAGCAGATTACGCGCAGAAAAAAAGGATCTCAAGAAGATCCTTTGATCTTTTCTACGG
GGTCTGACGCTCAGTGGAACGAAAACTCACGTTAAGGGATTTTGGTCATGAGATTATCAAAAAGGATCTT
CACCTAGATCCTTTTAAATTAAAAATGAAGTTTTAAATCAATCTAAAGTATATATGAGTAAACTTGGTCT
GACAGTTACCAATGCTTAATCAGTGAGGCACCTATCTCAGCGATCTGTCTATTTCGTTCATCCATAGTTG
CCTGACTCCCCGTCGTGTAGATAACTACGATACGGGAGGGCTTACCATCTGGCCCCAGTGCTGCAATGAT
ACCGCGAGAACCACGCTCACCGGCTCCAGATTTATCAGCAATAAACCAGCCAGCCGGAAGGGCCGAGCGC
AGAAGTGGTCCTGCAACTTTATCCGCCTCCATCCAGTCTATTAATTGTTGCCGGGAAGCTAGAGTAAGTA
GTTCGCCAGTTAATAGTTTGCGCAACGTTGTTGCCATTGCTACAGGCATCGTGGTGTCACGCTCGTCGTT
TGGTATGGCTTCATTCAGCTCCGGTTCCCAACGATCAAGGCGAGTTACATGATCCCCCATGTTGTGCAAA
AAAGCGGTTAGCTCCTTCGGTCCTCCGATCGTTGTCAGAAGTAAGTTGGCCGCAGTGTTATCACTCATGG
TTATGGCAGCACTGCATAATTCTCTTACTGTCATGCCATCCGTAAGATGCTTTTCTGTGACTGGTGAGTA
CTCAACCAAGTCATTCTGAGAATAGTGTATGCGGCGACCGAGTTGCTCTTGCCCGGCGTCAATACGGGAT
AATACCGCGCCACATAGCAGAACTTTAAAAGTGCTCATCATTGGAAAACGTTCTTCGGGGCGAAAACTCT
CAAGGATCTTACCGCTGTTGAGATCCAGTTCGATGTAACCCACTCGTGCACCCAACTGATCTTCAGCATC
TTTTACTTTCACCAGCGTTTCTGGGTGAGCAAAAACAGGAAGGCAAAATGCCGCAAAAAAGGGAATAAGG
GCGACACGGAAATGTTGAATACTCATACTCTTCCTTTTTCAATATTATTGAAGCATTTATCAGGGTTATT
GTCTCATGAGCGGATACATATTTGAATGTAGCTCCGAATTTCTCGAGGGCTTGTCGACGACGGCGGTCTC
CGTCGTCAGGATCATGAATTCGACCCGCCTGCCACCATGACCGAGTACAAGCCCACGGTGCGCCTCGCCA
CCCGCGACGACGTCCCCCGGGCCGTACGCACCCTCGCCGCCGCGTTCGCCGACTACCCCGCCACGCGCCA
CACCGTCGACCCGGACCGCCACATCGAGCGGGTCACCGAGCTGCAAGAACTCTTCCTCACGCGCGTCGGG
CTCGACATCGGCAAGGTGTGGGTCGCGGACGACGGCGCCGCGGTGGCGGTCTGGACCACGCCGGAGAGCG
TCGAAGCGGGGGCGGTGTTCGCCGAGATCGGCCCGCGCATGGCCGAGTTGAGCGGTTCCCGGCTGGCCGC
GCAGCAACAGATGGAAGGCCTCCTGGCGCCGCACCGGCCCAAGGAGCCCGCGTGGTTCCTGGCCACCGTC
GGCGTCTCGCCCGACCACCAGGGCAAGGGTCTGGGCAGCGCCGTCGTGCTCCCCGGAGTGGAGGCGGCCG
AGCGCGCCGGGGTGCCCGCCTTCCTGGAGACATCCGCGCCCCGCAACCTCCCCTTCTACGAGCGGCTCGG
CTTCACCGTCACCGCCGACGTCGAGGTGCCCGAAGGACCGCGCACCTGGTGCATGACCCGCAAGCCCGGT
GCCTGATACGCGTGAATTCACTCCTCAGGTGCAGGCTGCCTATCAGAAGGTGGTGGCTGGTGTGGCCAAT
GCCCTGGCTCACAAATACCACTGAGATCTTTTTCCCTCTGCCAAAAATTATGGGGACATCATGAAGCCCC
TTGAGCATCTGACTTCTGGCTAATAAAGGAAATTTATTTTCATTGCAATAGTGTGTTGGAATTTTTTGTG
TCTCTCACTCGGAAGGACATATGGGAGGGCAAATCATTTAAAACATCAGAATGAGTATTTGGTTTAGAGT
TTGGCAACATATGCCCATATGCTGGCTGCCATGAACAAAGGTTGGCTATAAAGAGGTCATCAGTATATGA
AACAGCCCCCTGCTGTCCATTCCTTATTCCATAGAAAAGCCTTGACTTGAGGTTAGATTTTTTTTATATT
TTGTTTTGTGTTATTTTTTTCTTTAACATCCCTAAAATTTTCCTTACATGTTTTACTAGCCAGATTTTTC
CTCCTCTCCTGACTACTCCCAGTCATAGCTGTCCCTCTTCTCTTATGGAGATCCCTCGACCTGCAGCCCA
AGCTTGAATTCTCTAGAATTACCCTGTTATCCCTATGCTTGGTTTACCGAGCTCTTATTGGTTTTCAAAC
TTCATTGACTGTGCCCAACGCGCCTGGGAGCTCACGGGGACAGCCCCCCCCCAAAGCCCCCAGGGATGTA
ATTACGTCCCTCCCCCGCTAGGGGGCAGCAGCGAGCCGCCCGGGGCTCCGCTCCGGTCCGGCGCTCCCCC
CGCATCCCCGAGCCGGCAGCGTGCGGGGACAGCCCGGGCACGGGGAAGGTGGCACGGGATCGCTTTCCTC
TGAACGCTTCTCGCTGCTCTTTGAGCCTGCAGACACCTGGGGGGATACGGGGAAAAAGCTAGGCTGAAAG
ACCGGTTCTTAGAATGACACGCGCCTGGGAGCTCACGGGGACAGCCCCCCCCCAAAGCCCCCAGGGATGT
AATTACGTCCCTCCCCCGCTAGGGGGCAGCAGCGAGCCGCCCGGGGCTCCGCTCCGGTCCGGCGCTCCCC
CCGCATCCCCGAGCCGGCAGCGTGCGGGGACAGCCCGGGCACGGGGAAGGTGGCACGGGATCGCTTTCCT
CTGAACGCTTCTCGCTGCTCTTTGAGCCTGCAGACACCTGGGGGGATACGGGGAAAAAGCTAACTTCTGA
GACGACAACTTTGTATAGAAAAGTTGGCTCCGAATTCGCCCTTGACAGCAGAGATCCAGTTTGGTTAATT
AATTGGCTCCGGTGCCCGTCAGTGGGCAGAGCGCACATCGCCCACAGTCCCCGAGAAGTTGTGGGGAGGG
GTCGGCAATTGAACCGGTGCCTAGAGAAGGTGGCGCGGGGTAAACTGGGAAAGTGATGTCGTGTACTGGC
TCCGCCTTTTTCCCGAGGGTGGGGGAGAACCGTATATAAGTGCAGTAGTCGCCGTGAACGTTCTTTTTCG
CAACGGGTTTGCCGCCAGAACACAGGTAAGTGCCGTGTGTGGTTCCCGCGGGCCTGGCCTCTTTACGGGT
TATGGCCCTTGCGTGCCTTGAATTACTTCCACCTGGCTGCAGTACGTGATTCTTGATCCCGAGCTTCGGG
TTGGAAGTGGGTGGGAGAGTTCGAGGCCTTGCGCTTAAGGAGCCCCTTCGCCTCGTGCTTGAGTTGAGGC
CTGGCCTGGGCGCTGGGGCCGCCGCGTGCGAATCTGGTGGCACCTTCGCGCCTGTCTCGCTGCTTTCGAT
AAGTCTCTAGCCATTTAAAATTTTTGATGACCTGCTGCGACGCTTTTTTTCTGGCAAGATAGTCTTGTAA
ATGCGGGCCAAGATCTGCACACTGGTATTTCGGTTTTTGGGGCCGCGGGCGGCGACGGGGCCCGTGCGTC
CCAGCGCACATGTTCGGCGAGGCGGGGCCTGCGAGCGCGGCCACCGAGAATCGGACGGGGGTAGTCTCAA
GCTGGCCGGCCTGCTCTGGTGCCTGGCCTCGCGCCGCCGTGTATCGCCCCGCCCTGGGCGGCAAGGCTGG
CCCGGTCGGCACCAGTTGCGTGAGCGGAAAGATGGCCGCTTCCCGGCCCTGCTGCAGGGAGCTCAAAATG
GAGGACGCGGCGCTCGGGAGAGCGGGCGGGTGAGTCACCCACACAAAGGAAAAGGGCCTTTCCGTCCTCA
GCCGTCGCTTCATGTGACTCCACGGAGTACCGGGCGCCGTCCAGGCACCTCGATTAGTTCTCGAGCTTTT
GGAGTACGTCGTCTTTAGGTTGGGGGGAGGGGTTTTATGCGATGGAGTTTCCCCACACTGAGTGGGTGGA
GACTGAAGTTAGGCCAGCTTGGCACTTGATGTAATTCTCCTTGGAATTTGCCCTTTTTGAGTTTGGATCT
TGGTTCATTCTCAAGCCTCAGACAGTGGTTCAAAGTTTTTTTCTTCCATTTCAGGTGTCGTGAGAAGGGC
GAATTCGACCCAAGTTTGTACAAAAAAGCAGGCTGGATCCAGGTGCCACCATGGTGAGCGAGCTGATTAA
GGAGAACATGCACATGAAGCTGTACATGGAGGGCACCGTGAACAACCACCACTTCAAGTGCACATCCGAG
GGCGAAGGCAAGCCCTACGAGGGCACCCAGACCATGAGAATCAAGGCGGTCGAGGGCGGCCCTCTCCCCT
TCGCCTTCGACATCCTGGCTACCAGCTTCATGTACGGCAGCAAAACCTTCATCAACCACACCCAGGGCAT
CCCCGACTTCTTTAAGCAGTCCTTCCCCGAGGGCTTCACATGGGAGAGAGTCACCACATACGAAGATGGG
GGCGTGCTGACCGCTACCCAGGACACCAGCCTCCAGGACGGCTGCCTCATCTACAACGTCAAGATCAGAG
GGGTGAACTTCCCATCCAACGGCCCTGTGATGCAGAAGAAAACACTCGGCTGGGAGGCCTCCACCGAGAC
ACTGTACCCCGCTGACGGCGGCCTGGAAGGCAGAGCCGACATGGCCCTGAAGCTCGTGGGCGGGGGCCAC
CTGATCTGCAACCTTAAGACCACATACAGATCCAAGAAACCCGCTAAGAACCTCAAGATGCCCGGCGTCT
ACTATGTGGACAGGAGACTGGAAAGAATCAAGGAGGCCGACAAAGAGACATACGTCGAGCAGCACGAGGT
GGCTGTGGCCAGATACTGCGACCTCCCTAGCAAACTGGGGCACAAACTTAATTGAGAATTCTACCACCCA
GCTTTCTTGTACAAAGTGGTACGTCTCAAGACCAGAGGTCTCTGCTTGTTGGTGGTAACCGATTTCAAAT
GGTGCTATAACCGATTTCAAATGGTGCTATAACCGATTTCAAATGGTGCTATAACCGATTTCAAATGGTG
CTACAACCAGAAGAGACCTGTGCTTCACTCCTCAGGTGCAGGCTGCCTATCAGAAGGTGGTGGCTGGTGT
GGCCAATGCCCTGGCTCACAAATACCACTGAGATCTTTTTCCCTCTGCCAAAAATTATGGGGACATCATG
AAGCCCCTTGAGCATCTGACTTCTGGCTAATAAAGGAAATTTATTTTCATTGCAATAGTGTGTTGGAATT
TTTTGTGTCTCTCACTCGGAAGGACATATGGGAGGGCAAATCATTTAAAACATCAGAATGAGTATTTGGT
TTAGAGTTTGGCAACATATGCCCATATGCTGGCTGCCATGAACAAAGGTTGGCTATAAAGAGGTCATCAG
TATATGAAACAGCCCCCTGCTGTCCATTCCTTATTCCATAGAAAAGCCTTGACTTGAGGTTAGATTTTTT
TTATATTTTGTTTTGTGTTATTTTTTTCTTTAACATCCCTAAAATTTTCCTTACATGTTTTACTAGCCAG
ATTTTTCCTCCTCTCCTGACTACTCCCAGTCATAGCTGTCCCTCTTCTCTTATGGAGATCCCGAGCGGTG
CGTTTTTATGCTTGTAGTATTGTATAATGTTTTTAAGATCCAAGCTTCTGACCTCTTCTCTTCCTCCCAC
AGGGCCTCGAGACAATTGCATCGATGGTACCAGTGAAAGTCTGCAATGAATTCGAGTTGGCGCGCCTGTC
ATTCTAAATCTCTCTTTCAGCCTAAAGCTTTTTCCCCGTATCCCCCCAGGTGTCTGCAGGCTCAAAGAGC
AGCGAGAAGCGTTCAGAGGAAAGCGATCCCGTGCCACCTTCCCCGTGCCCGGGCTGTCCCCGCACGCTGC
CGGCTCGGGGATGCGGGGGGAGCGCCGGACCGGAGCGGAGCCCCGGGCGGCTCGCTGCTGCCCCCTAGCG
GGGGAGGGACGTAATTACATCCCTGGGGGCTTTGGGAGGGGGCTGTCCCCGTGAGCTCCCAGGCGCGCCT
GTCATTCTAAATCTCTCTTTCAGCCTAAAGCTTTTTCCCCGTATCCCCCCAGGTGTCTGCAGGCTCAAAG
AGCAGCGAGAAGCGTTCAGAGGAAAGCGATCCCGTGCCACCTTCCCCGTGCCCGGGCTGTCCCCGCACGC
TGCCGGCTCGGGGATGCGGGGGGAGCGCCGGACCGGAGCGGAGCCCCGGGCGGCTCGCTGCTGCCCCCTA
GCGGGGGAGGGACGTAATTACATCCCTGGGGGCTTTGGGGGGGGGCTGTCCCCGTGAGCTCCCAGGCGCG
CCAACTCGGTACCGTATCGATGTCGACGTTAACGCTAGTGATATCAACTTTGTATAGAAAAGTTGGCTCC
GAATTCGCCCTTGACAGCAGAGATCCAGTTTGGTTAATTAATTGGCTCCGGTGCCCGTCAGTGGGCAGAG
CGCACATCGCCCACAGTCCCCGAGAAGTTGTGGGGAGGGGTCGGCAATTGAACCGGTGCCTAGAGAAGGT
GGCGCGGGGTAAACTGGGAAAGTGATGTCGTGTACTGGCTCCGCCTTTTTCCCGAGGGTGGGGGAGAACC
GTATATAAGTGCAGTAGTCGCCGTGAACGTTCTTTTTCGCAACGGGTTTGCCGCCAGAACACAGGTAAGT
GCCGTGTGTGGTTCCCGCGGGCCTGGCCTCTTTACGGGTTATGGCCCTTGCGTGCCTTGAATTACTTCCA
CCTGGCTGCAGTACGTGATTCTTGATCCCGAGCTTCGGGTTGGAAGTGGGTGGGAGAGTTCGAGGCCTTG
CGCTTAAGGAGCCCCTTCGCCTCGTGCTTGAGTTGAGGCCTGGCCTGGGCGCTGGGGCCGCCGCGTGCGA
ATCTGGTGGCACCTTCGCGCCTGTCTCGCTGCTTTCGATAAGTCTCTAGCCATTTAAAATTTTTGATGAC
CTGCTGCGACGCTTTTTTTCTGGCAAGATAGTCTTGTAAATGCGGGCCAAGATCTGCACACTGGTATTTC
GGTTTTTGGGGCCGCGGGCGGCGACGGGGCCCGTGCGTCCCAGCGCACATGTTCGGCGAGGCGGGGCCTG
CGAGCGCGGCCACCGAGAATCGGACGGGGGTAGTCTCAAGCTGGCCGGCCTGCTCTGGTGCCTGGCCTCG
CGCCGCCGTGTATCGCCCCGCCCTGGGCGGCAAGGCTGGCCCGGTCGGCACCAGTTGCGTGAGCGGAAAG
ATGGCCGCTTCCCGGCCCTGCTGCAGGGAGCTCAAAATGGAGGACGCGGCGCTCGGGAGAGCGGGCGGGT
GAGTCACCCACACAAAGGAAAAGGGCCTTTCCGTCCTCAGCCGTCGCTTCATGTGACTCCACGGAGTACC
GGGCGCCGTCCAGGCACCTCGATTAGTTCTCGAGCTTTTGGAGTACGTCGTCTTTAGGTTGGGGGGAGGG
GTTTTATGCGATGGAGTTTCCCCACACTGAGTGGGTGGAGACTGAAGTTAGGCCAGCTTGGCACTTGATG
TAATTCTCCTTGGAATTTGCCCTTTTTGAGTTTGGATCTTGGTTCATTCTCAAGCCTCAGACAGTGGTTC
AAAGTTTTTTTCTTCCATTTCAGGTGTCGTGAGAAGGGCGAATTCGACCCAAGTTTGTACAAAAAAGCAG
GCTCGCCACCATGGTGAGCAAGGGCGAGGAGCTGTTCACCGGGGTGGTGCCCATCCTGGTCGAGCTGGAC
GGCGACGTAAACGGCCACAAGTTCAGCGTGAGGGGCGAGGGCGAGGGCGATGCCACCAACGGCAAGCTGA
CCCTGAAGTTCATCTGCACCACCGGCAAGCTGCCCGTGCCCTGGCCCACCCTCGTGACCACCCTGAGCCA
CGGCGTGCAGTGCTTCGCCCGCTACCCCGACCACATGAAGCAGCACGACTTCTTCAAGTCCGCCATGCCC
GAAGGCTACGTCCAGGAGCGCACCATCTTCTTCAAGGACGACGGCACCTACAAGACCCGCGCCGAGGTGA
AGTTCGAGGGCGACACCCTAGTGAACCGCATCGAGCTGAAGGGCGTCGACTTCAAGGAGGACGGCAACAT
CCTGGGGCACAAGCTGGAGTACAACTTCAACAGCCACAACATCTATATCATGGCCGTCAAGCAGAAGAAC
GGCATCAAGGTGAACTTCAAGATCCGCCACAACGTGGAGGACGGCAGCGTGCAGCTCGCCGACCACTACC
AGCAGAACACCCCCATCGGCGACGGCCCCGTGCTGCTGCCCGACAGCCACTACCTGAGCACCCAGTCCGT
GCTGAGCAAAGACCCCAACGAGAAGCGCGATCACATGGTCCTGCTGGAGTTCCGCACCGCCGCCGGGATC
ACTCTCGGCATGGACGAGCTGTACAAGTAATACCACCCAGCTTTCTTGTACAAAGTGGTACGCGTGAATT
CACTCCTCAGGTGCAGGCTGCCTATCAGAAGGTGGTGGCTGGTGTGGCCAATGCCCTGGCTCACAAATAC
CACTGAGATCTTTTTCCCTCTGCCAAAAATTATGGGGACATCATGAAGCCCCTTGAGCATCTGACTTCTG
GCTAATAAAGGAAATTTATTTTCATTGCAATAGTGTGTTGGAATTTTTTGTGTCTCTCACTCGGAAGGAC
ATATGGGAGGGCAAATCATTTAAAACATCAGAATGAGTATTTGGTTTAGAGTTTGGCAACATATGCCCAT
ATGCTGGCTGCCATGAACAAAGGTTGGCTATAAAGAGGTCATCAGTATATGAAACAGCCCCCTGCTGTCC
ATTCCTTATTCCATAGAAAAGCCTTGACTTGAGGTTAGATTTTTTTTATATTTTGTTTTGTGTTATTTTT
TTCTTTAACATCCCTAAAATTTTCCTTACATGTTTTACTAGCCAGATTTTTCCTCCTCTCCTGACTACTC
CCAGTCATAGCTGTCCCTCTTCTCTTATGGAGATCCCTCGACCTGCAGCCCAAGCTTGGCGTAATCATGG
TCATAGCTGTTTCCTGTGTGAAATTGTTATCCGCTCACAATTCCACACAACATACGAGCCGGAAGCATAA
AGTGTAAAGCCTGGGGTGCCTAATGAGTGAGCTAACTCACATTAATTGCGTTGCGCTCACTGCCCGCTTT
CCAGTCGGGAAACCTGTCGTGCCAGCGGATCGACAGTACTAAGCTTGGTCTAATACCCAATCTCTCGTCT
TATCCAGATGTTTTATACGCCTCTGGCCCGTGTCTCAAAATCTCTGATGTTACATTGCACAAGATAAAAT
AATATCATCATGAACAATAAAACTGTCTGCTTACATAAACAGTAATACAAGGGGTGTTATGAGCCATATT
CAACGGGAAACGTCGAGGCCGCGATTAAATTCCAACATGGATGCTGATTTATATGGGTATAAATGGGCTC
GCGATAATGTCGGGCAATCAGGTGCGACAATCTATCGCTTGTATGGGAAGCCCGATGCGCCAGAGTTGTT
TCTGAAACATGGCAAAGGTAGCGTTGCCAATGATGTTACAGATGAGATGGTCAGACTAAACTGGCTGACG
GAATTTATGCCTCTTCCGACCATCAAGCATTTTATCCGTACTCCTGATGATGCATGGTTACTCACCACTG
CGATCCCCGGAAAAACAGCATTCCAGGTATTAGAAGAATATCCTGATTCAGGTGAAAATATTGTTGATGC
GCTGGCAGTGTTCCTGCGCCGGTTGCATTCGATTCCTGTTTGTAATTGTCCTTTTAACAGCGATCGCGTA
TTTCGTCTCGCTCAGGCGCAATCACGAATGAATAACGGTTTGGTTGATGCGAGTGATTTTGATGACGAGC
GTAATGGCTGGCCTGTTGAACAAGTCTGGAAAGAAATGCATAAACTTTTGCCATTCTCACCGGATTCAGT
CGTCACTCATGGTGATTTCTCACTTGATAACCTTATTTTTGACGAGGGGAAATTAATAGGTTGTATTGAT
GTTGGACGAGTCGGAATCGCAGACCGATACCAGGATCTTGCCATCCTATGGAACTGCCTCGGTGAGTTTT
CTCCTTCATTACAGAAACGGCTTTTTCAAAAATATGGTATTGATAATCCTGATATGAATAAATTGCAGTT
TCATTTGATGCTCGATGAGTTTTTCTAATCAGAATTGGTTAATTGGTTGTAACACTGGCAGAGCATTACG
CTGACTTGACGGGACGGCGCAAGCTCATGACCAAAATCCCTTAACGTGAGTTACGCGTCGTTCCACTGAG
CGTCAGAGGTATCACTAGTATTACAGAGGTAAGTTATAACAGTCGCCTAACCC
Features (pLannotate 1.2.2; 28 found; start..end, strand, type, name):
     87..675     -  rep_origin     ori: high-copy-number ColE1/pMB1/pBR322/pUC origin of replication
    846..1706    -  CDS            AmpR: β-lactamase; bla; confers resistance to ampicillin, carbenicillin, and related antibiotics
   1707..1778    -  promoter       AmpR promoter: bla
   1857..2456    +  CDS            PuroR: puromycin N-acetyltransferase; pac from Streptomyces alboniger; confers resistance to puromycin
   2461..2541    +  CDS            HBB (fragment): HBB_PONPY - Experimental evidence at transcript level: Swiss-Prot protein existence level 2. Involved in oxygen transport from the lung to the various peripheral tissues. From Pongo pygmaeus (Bornean orangutan).
   2612..2667    +  polyA_signal   β-globin poly(A) signal: rabbit β-globin polyadenylation signal (Gil and Proudfoot, 1987)
   3646..3666    +  protein_bind   attB4: mutant version of attB; core recombination site for the Gateway® BP reaction BP Clonase™
   3734..3945    +  promoter       EF-1α core promoter: core promoter for human elongation factor EF-1α
   3946..4884    +  intron         EF-1α intron A: intron upstream of the start codon of human EF-1α
   4911..4931    +  protein_bind   attB1: mutant version of attB; core recombination site for the Gateway® BP reaction BP Clonase™
   4951..5646    +  CDS            mKate2: mKate2 is a basic (constitutively fluorescent) red fluorescent protein published in 2009, derived from Entacmaea quadricolor. It is reported to be a rapidly-maturing monomer with moderate acid sensitivity.
   5666..5690    -  protein_bind   attB2: mutant version of attB; recombination site for the Gateway® BP reaction BP Clonase™
   5834..5908    +  CDS            HBB (fragment): HBB_PONPY - Experimental evidence at transcript level: Swiss-Prot protein existence level 2. Involved in oxygen transport from the lung to the various peripheral tissues. From Pongo pygmaeus (Bornean orangutan).
   5979..6034    +  polyA_signal   β-globin poly(A) signal: rabbit β-globin polyadenylation signal (Gil and Proudfoot, 1987)
   6418..6443    +  misc_feature   SA: splice acceptor site
   7115..7135    +  protein_bind   attB4: mutant version of attB; core recombination site for the Gateway® BP reaction BP Clonase™
   7203..7414    +  promoter       EF-1α core promoter: core promoter for human elongation factor EF-1α
   7415..8353    +  intron         EF-1α intron A: intron upstream of the start codon of human EF-1α
   8380..8400    +  protein_bind   attB1: mutant version of attB; core recombination site for the Gateway® BP reaction BP Clonase™
   8411..9127    +  CDS            EBFP2: EBFP2 is a basic (constitutively fluorescent) blue fluorescent protein published in 2007, derived from Aequorea victoria. It is reported to be a rapidly-maturing monomer with moderate acid sensitivity.
   9135..9159    -  protein_bind   attB2: mutant version of attB; recombination site for the Gateway® BP reaction BP Clonase™
   9163..9243    +  CDS            HBB (fragment): HBB_PONPY - Experimental evidence at transcript level: Swiss-Prot protein existence level 2. Involved in oxygen transport from the lung to the various peripheral tissues. From Pongo pygmaeus (Bornean orangutan).
   9314..9369    +  polyA_signal   β-globin poly(A) signal: rabbit β-globin polyadenylation signal (Gil and Proudfoot, 1987)
   9752..9774    -  protein_bind   lac operator (fragment): The lac repressor binds to the lac operator to inhibit transcription in E. coli. This inhibition can be relieved by adding lactose or isopropyl-β-D-thiogalactopyranoside (IPTG). lac repressor encoded by lacI
   9778..9808    -  promoter       lac promoter: promoter for the E. coli lac operon
   9823..9844    -  protein_bind   CAP binding site: CAP binding activates transcription in the presence of cAMP. E. coli catabolite activator protein
   9857..9896    -  CDS            lacI (fragment): lac repressor; lacI; The lac repressor binds to the lac operator to inhibit transcription in E. coli. This inhibition can be relieved by adding lactose or isopropyl-β-D-thiogalactopyranoside (IPTG).
  10069..10878   +  CDS            KanR: aminoglycoside phosphotransferase; aph(3')-Ia; confers resistance to kanamycin in bacteria or G418 (Geneticin®) in eukaryotes
