[The description below was written by a language model from this plasmid's Addgene catalogue record and pLannotate feature annotations shown in this document.]
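Description:
LSB-hsa-miR-29c-3p is a mammalian expression plasmid of about 11 kb built on the Low Sensor Backbone (LSB), and it serves as a two-colour fluorescent reporter of microRNA activity. It replicates in E. coli from a high-copy ColE1/pUC-type origin and carries both β-lactamase (AmpR) and an aph(3')-Ia kanamycin resistance gene, so it is selected with both antibiotics. A puromycin N-acetyltransferase coding sequence followed by a rabbit β-globin polyadenylation signal is also present for selecting mammalian cells, although the feature table does not annotate a promoter for it. The depositor notes short insertions flanking the puromycin coding region in the physical plasmid relative to the deposited sequence, and reports that these do not impair puromycin selection.

The payload consists of two parallel transcription units in the same orientation. Each is driven by the human EF-1α core promoter with its intron A, is flanked by Gateway attB4/attB1/attB2 scars left from modular assembly, and ends in a β-globin 3' fragment and poly(A) signal. The first unit expresses the red fluorescent protein mKate2, and according to the record its 3' UTR carries the target site for human miR-29c-3p. That site is not separately annotated in the feature table. The second unit expresses the blue protein EBFP2 without a target site and acts as an internal control for transfection and expression. When miR-29c-3p is active in a cell, mKate2 is repressed relative to EBFP2, so the red-to-blue ratio gives a per-cell measure of miRNA activity. The repeated poly(A) elements, and the duplicated promoter regions visible in the table, make the plasmid prone to recombination, and the depositor describes it as inherently unstable.
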