Addgene plasmid #103395: LSB-hsa-miR-29c-3p
Purpose: Used to sense miRNA activity using fluorescence based tools. hsa-miR-29c-3p target in 3' UTR of of mKate. miRNA activity can be measured by the repression of mKate2 relative to EBFP2 fluorescent proteins . Plasmid is inherently unstable; please see Depositor Comments
Depositing lab: Ron Weiss. Depositing organization: Massachusetts Institute of Technology. Publication: A mixed antagonistic/synergistic miRNA repression model enables accurate predictions of multi-input miRNA sensor activity. Gam JJ, Babb J, Weiss R. Nat Commun. 2018 Jun 22;9(1):2430. doi: 10.1038/s41467-018-04575-0. PubMed 29934631.
Backbone
  Vector backbone: Low Sensor Backbone (LSB)
  Vector type: Mammalian Expression, Synthetic Biology
Growth in bacteria
  Bacterial resistance: Ampicillin and Kanamycin, 100 & 50 μg/mL
  Growth temperature: 30°C
  Growth strain: NEB Stable
  Copy number: High Copy
Gene/Insert
  Gene/Insert name: hsa-miR-29c-3p target
  Species: H. sapiens (human)
  Entrez Gene: MIR29C (a.k.a. MIRN29C, miRNA29C, mir-29c)
  Promoter: EF-1a
  Cloning method: Gibson Cloning
Terms and licenses: Academic/Nonprofit Terms; Industry Terms: Not Available to Industry
Depositor comments: Please note that this plasmid is inherently unstable due to a repeating poly A element. We recommend performing a diagnostic digest on multiple colonies upon receipt. The depositors would like to note the presence of several discrepancies between the depositor sequence and physical plasmid sequence. In particular, the sequences upstream and downstream of the puromycin coding region have 10 bp insertions which do not affect the ability to perform puromycin selection. The sequences for those regions within the physical plasmids are as follows: Upstream of Puro: GAATTCGACCGCCTGTCTCAAGGTGCCACC; Downstream of Puro: GCTTTGAGACTACGCGTGAATTCACTCCTC.
How to cite: LSB-hsa-miR-29c-3p was a gift from Ron Weiss (Addgene plasmid # 103395 ; http://n2t.net/addgene:103395 ; RRID:Addgene_103395)
