>Addgene plasmid #103395 | LSB-hsa-miR-29c-3p | depositor partial sequence | sequence record 195840 | hsa-miR-29c-3p target
TAACCGATTTCAAATGGTGCTA
