>Addgene plasmid #103395 | LSB-hsa-miR-29c-3p | addgene partial sequence | sequence record 226476 | mKate2-F 5'-ACCCGCTAAGAACCTCAAGA-3'
ACATACGTCGAGCAGCACGAGGTGGCTGTGGCCAGATACTGCGACCTCCCTAGCAAACTGGGGCACAAAC
TTAATTGAGAATTCTACCACCCAGCTTTCTTGTACAAAGTGGTACGTCTCAAGACCAGAGGTCTCTGCTT
GTTGGTGGTAACCGATTTCAAATGGTGCTATAACCGATTTCAAATGGTGCTATAACCGATTTCAAATGGT
GCTATAACCGATTTCAAATGGTGCTAC
